Addgene plasmid #70626: R777-E342 Hs.TBK1-nostop
Purpose: Gateway ORF clone of human TBK1 [NM_013254.3] without stop codon (for C-terminal fusions)
Depositing lab: Dominic Esposito. Depositing organization: National Cancer Institute (NCI).
Backbone
  Vector backbone: pDonor-255
  Backbone size w/o insert (bp): 2693
  Vector type: Gateway Entry Clone
Growth in bacteria
  Bacterial resistance: Spectinomycin, 50 μg/mL
  Growth temperature: 37°C
  Growth strain: DH10B
  Copy number: High Copy
Gene/Insert
  Gene/Insert name: TBK1
  Species: H. sapiens (human)
  Insert size (bp): 2187
  GenBank ID: NM_013254.3
  Entrez Gene: TBK1 (a.k.a. FTDALS4, IIAE8, NAK, T2K)
  Cloning method: Gateway Cloning
  Sequencing primers: 5′ M13F 23-mer (5'-CCCAGTCACGACGTTGTAAAACG); 3′ attLR 23-mer (5'-TAACATCAGAGATTTTGAGACAC)
Terms and licenses: Academic/Nonprofit Terms; Industry Terms: Not Available to Industry
Depositor comments: t978a silent mutation not noted in Refseq
How to cite: R777-E342 Hs.TBK1-nostop was a gift from Dominic Esposito (Addgene plasmid # 70626 ; http://n2t.net/addgene:70626 ; RRID:Addgene_70626)
