[The description below was written by a language model from this plasmid's Addgene catalogue record and pLannotate feature annotations shown in this document.]
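Description:
R777-E342 Hs.TBK1-nostop is a Gateway entry clone built on the pDonor-255 backbone, carrying the human TBK1 open reading frame (TANK-binding kinase 1, also known as NAK or T2K) based on the NM_013254.3 reference transcript. The plasmid totals about 4.9 kb, with a 2,187 bp insert in a roughly 2.7 kb backbone. It is propagated in E. coli from a high-copy ColE1/pUC-type origin and selected with spectinomycin through the aadA aminoglycoside adenylyltransferase gene (SmR). That gene sits downstream of a fragment of the class 1 integron Pc promoter and a short remnant of a gentamicin resistance gene. Small lacZα and lacI fragments are also annotated as backbone remnants, and rrnB T1 and T2 terminators lie upstream of the cloning region, where they help insulate the insert from read-through transcription.

The TBK1 coding sequence is flanked by attL recombination sites, annotated by the automated tool as attL3 on the 5′ side and a partial attL2 on the 3′ side. These sites allow the ORF to be moved by an LR Clonase reaction into compatible Gateway destination vectors. The entry clone has no annotated promoter driving the insert, so expression depends entirely on the destination vector chosen. Because the stop codon has been omitted, the ORF can read through the downstream recombination site into a destination-encoded sequence, which makes the clone suited to building C-terminal fusions such as epitope tags or fluorescent proteins. The depositor notes a silent t978a substitution relative to the RefSeq entry, which does not alter the encoded protein.
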