Features (pLannotate 1.2.2; 11 found; start..end, strand, type, name):
     18..54      -  CDS            lacZα (fragment): LacZα fragment of β-galactosidase; lacZ fragment
     85..180     +  protein_bind   attL3: mutant version of attL; recombination site for the Gateway® LR reaction LR Clonase™
    186..2372    +  CDS            TBK1: TBK1_HUMAN - Also known as NAK From Homo sapiens (Human).
   2377..2470    -  protein_bind   attL2 (fragment): mutant version of attL; recombination site for the Gateway® LR reaction LR Clonase™
   2585..2608    +  promoter       Pc promoter (fragment): intI1 (promoter lies within the coding sequence); class 1 integron promoter
   2784..2840    +  CDS            GmR (fragment): gentamycin acetyltransferase; aacC1; confers resistance to gentamycin
   2847..3638    +  CDS            SmR: aminoglycoside adenylyltransferase (Murphy, 1985); aadA; confers resistance to spectinomycin and streptomycin
   3731..4319    +  rep_origin     ori: high-copy-number ColE1/pMB1/pBR322/pUC origin of replication
   4502..4594    +  CDS            lacI (fragment): lac repressor; lacI; The lac repressor binds to the lac operator to inhibit transcription in E. coli. This inhibition can be relieved by adding lactose or isopropyl-β-D-thiogalactopyranoside (IPTG).
   4649..4676    -  terminator     rrnB T2 terminator: transcription terminator T2 from the E. coli rrnB gene
   4808..4851    +  terminator     rrnB T1 terminator: Escherichia coli rrnB; transcription terminator T1 from the E. coli rrnB gene
>Addgene plasmid #70626 | R777-E342 Hs.TBK1-nostop | depositor full sequence | sequence record 126075 | Full Sequence
TTAACGCTAGCATGGATGTTTTCCCAGTCACGACGTTGTAAAACGACGGCCAGTCTTAAAATTCGAGCTC
GGTCCGAGGATCCGAAATAATGATTTTATTTTGACTGATAGTGACCTGTTCGTTGCAACAAATTGATAAG
CAATGCTTTTTTATAATGCCAACTTTGTACAAAAAAGTTGGCACCATGCAGAGCACTTCTAATCATCTGT
GGCTTTTATCTGATATTTTAGGCCAAGGAGCTACTGCAAATGTCTTTCGTGGAAGACATAAGAAAACTGG
TGATTTATTTGCTATCAAAGTATTTAATAACATAAGCTTCCTTCGTCCAGTGGATGTTCAAATGAGAGAA
TTTGAAGTGTTGAAAAAACTCAATCACAAAAATATTGTCAAATTATTTGCTATTGAAGAGGAGACAACAA
CAAGACATAAAGTACTTATTATGGAATTTTGTCCATGTGGGAGTTTATACACTGTTTTAGAAGAACCTTC
TAATGCCTATGGACTACCAGAATCTGAATTCTTAATTGTTTTGCGAGATGTGGTGGGTGGAATGAATCAT
CTACGAGAGAATGGTATAGTGCACCGTGATATCAAGCCAGGAAATATCATGCGTGTTATAGGGGAAGATG
GACAGTCTGTGTACAAACTCACAGATTTTGGTGCAGCTAGAGAATTAGAAGATGATGAGCAGTTTGTTTC
TCTGTATGGCACAGAAGAATATTTGCACCCTGATATGTATGAGAGAGCAGTGCTAAGAAAAGATCATCAG
AAGAAATATGGAGCAACAGTTGATCTTTGGAGCATTGGGGTAACATTTTACCATGCAGCTACTGGATCAC
TGCCATTTAGACCCTTTGAAGGGCCTCGTAGGAATAAAGAAGTGATGTATAAAATAATTACAGGAAAGCC
TTCTGGTGCAATATCTGGAGTACAGAAAGCAGAAAATGGACCAATTGACTGGAGTGGAGACATGCCTGTT
TCTTGCAGTCTTTCTCGGGGTCTTCAGGTTCTACTTACCCCTGTTCTTGCAAACATCCTTGAAGCAGATC
AGGAAAAGTGTTGGGGTTTTGACCAGTTTTTTGCAGAAACTAGTGATATACTTCACCGAATGGTAATTCA
TGTTTTTTCGCTACAACAAATGACAGCTCATAAGATTTATATACATAGCTATAATACTGCTACTATATTT
CATGAACTGGTATATAAACAAACCAAAATTATTTCTTCAAATCAAGAACTTATCTACGAAGGGCGACGCT
TAGTCTTAGAACCTGGAAGGCTGGCACAACATTTCCCTAAAACTACTGAGGAAAACCCTATATTTGTAGT
AAGCCGGGAACCTCTGAATACCATAGGATTAATATATGAAAAAATTTCCCTCCCTAAAGTACATCCACGT
TATGATTTAGACGGGGATGCTAGCATGGCTAAGGCAATAACAGGGGTTGTGTGTTATGCCTGCAGAATTG
CCAGTACCTTACTGCTTTATCAGGAATTAATGCGAAAGGGGATACGATGGCTGATTGAATTAATTAAAGA
TGATTACAATGAAACTGTTCACAAAAAGACAGAAGTTGTGATCACATTGGATTTCTGTATCAGAAACATT
GAAAAAACTGTGAAAGTATATGAAAAGTTGATGAAGATCAACCTGGAAGCGGCAGAGTTAGGTGAAATTT
CAGACATACACACCAAATTGTTGAGACTTTCCAGTTCTCAGGGAACAATAGAAACCAGTCTTCAGGATAT
CGACAGCAGATTATCTCCAGGTGGATCACTGGCAGACGCATGGGCACATCAAGAAGGCACTCATCCGAAA
GACAGAAATGTAGAAAAACTACAAGTCCTGTTAAATTGCATGACAGAGATTTACTATCAGTTCAAAAAAG
ACAAAGCAGAACGTAGATTAGCTTATAATGAAGAACAAATCCACAAATTTGATAAGCAAAAACTGTATTA
CCATGCCACAAAAGCTATGACGCACTTTACAGATGAATGTGTTAAAAAGTATGAGGCATTTTTGAATAAG
TCAGAAGAATGGATAAGAAAGATGCTTCATCTTAGGAAACAGTTATTATCGCTGACTAATCAGTGTTTTG
ATATTGAAGAAGAAGTATCAAAATATCAAGAATATACTAATGAGTTACAAGAAACTCTGCCTCAGAAAAT
GTTTACAGCTTCCAGTGGAATCAAACATACCATGACCCCAATTTATCCAAGTTCTAACACATTAGTAGAA
ATGACTCTTGGTATGAAGAAATTAAAGGAAGAGATGGAAGGGGTGGTTAAAGAACTTGCTGAAAATAACC
ACATTTTAGAAAGGTTTGGCTCTTTAACCATGGATGGTGGCCTTCGCAACGTTGACTGTCTTTCAACTTT
CTTGTACAAAGTTGGCATTATAGGAAAGCATTGCTTATCAATTTGTTGCAACGAACAGGTCACTATCAGT
CAAAATAAAATCATTATTTGCATGCAAGCTTAGATCCTCTAGACCAGCCAGGACAGAAATGCCTCGACTT
CGCTGCTACCCAAGGTTGCCGGGTGACGCACACCGTGGAAACGGATGAAGGCACGAACCCAGTGGACATA
AGCCTGTTCGGTTCGTAAGCTGTAATGCAAGTAGCGTATGCGCTCACGCAACTGGTCCAGAACCTTGACC
GAACGCAGCGGTGGTAACGGCGCAGTGGCGGTTTTCATGGCTTGTTATGACTGTTTTTTTGGGGTACAGT
CTATGCCTCGGGCATCCAAGCAGCAAGCGCGTTACGCCGTGGGTCGATGTTTGATGTTATGGAGCAGCAA
CGATGTTACGCAGCAGGGCAGTCGCCCTAAAACAAAGTTAAACATTATGAGGGAAGCGGTGATCGCCGAA
GTATCGACTCAACTATCAGAGGTAGTTGGCGTCATCGAGCGCCATCTCGAACCGACGTTGCTGGCCGTAC
ATTTGTACGGCTCCGCAGTGGATGGCGGCCTGAAGCCACACAGTGATATTGATTTGCTGGTTACGGTGAC
CGTAAGGCTTGATGAAACAACGCGGCGAGCTTTGATCAACGACCTTTTGGAAACTTCGGCTTCCCCTGGA
GAGAGCGAGATTCTCCGCGCTGTAGAAGTCACCATTGTTGTGCACGACGACATCATTCCGTGGCGTTATC
CAGCTAAGCGCGAACTGCAATTTGGAGAATGGCAGCGCAATGACATTCTTGCAGGTATCTTCGAGCCAGC
CACGATCGACATTGATCTGGCTATCTTGCTGACAAAAGCAAGAGAACATAGCGTTGCCTTGGTAGGTCCA
GCGGCGGAGGAACTCTTTGATCCGGTTCCTGAACAGGATCTATTTGAGGCGCTAAATGAAACCTTAACGC
TATGGAACTCGCCGCCCGACTGGGCTGGCGATGAGCGAAATGTAGTGCTTACGTTGTCCCGCATTTGGTA
CAGCGCAGTAACCGGCAAAATCGCGCCGAAGGATGTCGCTGCCGACTGGGCAATGGAGCGCCTGCCGGCC
CAGTATCAGCCCGTCATACTTGAAGCTAGACAGGCTTATCTTGGACAAGAAGAAGATCGCTTGGCCTCGC
GCGCAGATCAGTTGGAAGAATTTGTCCACTACGTGAAAGGCGAGATCACCAAGGTAGTCGGCAAATAACC
CTCGAGCCACCCATGACCAAAATCCCTTAACGTGAGTTACGCGTCGTTCCACTGAGCGTCAGACCCCGTA
GAAAAGATCAAAGGATCTTCTTGAGATCCTTTTTTTCTGCGCGTAATCTGCTGCTTGCAAACAAAAAAAC
CACCGCTACCAGCGGTGGTTTGTTTGCCGGATCAAGAGCTACCAACTCTTTTTCCGAAGGTAACTGGCTT
CAGCAGAGCGCAGATACCAAATACTGTCCTTCTAGTGTAGCCGTAGTTAGGCCACCACTTCAAGAACTCT
GTAGCACCGCCTACATACCTCGCTCTGCTAATCCTGTTACCAGTGGCTGCTGCCAGTGGCGATAAGTCGT
GTCTTACCGGGTTGGACTCAAGACGATAGTTACCGGATAAGGCGCAGCGGTCGGGCTGAACGGGGGGTTC
GTGCACACAGCCCAGCTTGGAGCGAACGACCTACACCGAACTGAGATACCTACAGCGTGAGCATTGAGAA
AGCGCCACGCTTCCCGAAGGGAGAAAGGCGGACAGGTATCCGGTAAGCGGCAGGGTCGGAACAGGAGAGC
GCACGAGGGAGCTTCCAGGGGGAAACGCCTGGTATCTTTATAGTCCTGTCGGGTTTCGCCACCTCTGACT
TGAGCGTCGATTTTTGTGATGCTCGTCAGGGGGGCGGAGCCTATGGAAAAACGCCAGCAACGCGGCCTTT
TTACGGTTCCTGGCCTTTTGCTGGCCTTTTGCTCACATGTTCTTTCCTGCGTTATCCCCTGATTCTGTGG
ATAACCGTATTACCGCCTTTGAGTGAGCTGATACCGCTCGCCGCAGCCGAACGACCGAGCGCAGCGAGTC
AGTGAGCGAGGAAGCGGAAGAGCGCCCAATACGCAAACCGCCTCTCCCCGCGCGTTGGCCGATTCATTAA
TGCAGCTGGCACGACAGGTTTCCCGACTGGAAAGCGGGCAGTGAGCGCAACGCAATTAATACGCGTACCG
CTAGCCAGGAAGAGTTTGTAGAAACGCAAAAAGGCCATCCGTCAGGATGGCCTTCTGCTTAGTTTGATGC
CTGGCAGTTTATGGCGGGCGTCCTGCCCGCCACCCTCCGGGCCGTTGCTTCACAACGTTCAAATCCGCTC
CCGGCGGATTTGTCCTACTCAGGAGAGCGTTCACCGACAAACAACAGATAAAACGAAAGGCCCAGTCTTC
CGACTGAGCCTTTCGTTTTATTTGATGCCTGGCAGTTCCCTACTCTCGCG
