>Addgene plasmid #70626 | R777-E342 Hs.TBK1-nostop | addgene partial sequence | sequence record 132082 | pCR8_R1 5'-cgaaccgaacaggcttatgt-3'
GGTGTGCGTCACCCGGCAACCTTGGGTAGCAGCGAAGTCGAGGCATTTCTGTCCTGGCTGGTCTAGAGGA
TCTAAGCTTGCATGCAAATAATGATTTTATTTTGACTGATAGTGACCTGTTCGTTGCAACAAATTGATAA
GCAATGCTTTCCTATAATGCCAACTTTGTACAAGAAAGTTGAAAGACAGTCAACGTTGCGAAGGCCACCA
TCCATGGTTAAAGAGCCAAACCTTTCTAAAATGTGGTTATTTTCAGCAAGTTCTTTAACCACCCCTTCCA
TCTCTTCCTTTAATTTCTTCATACCAAGAGTCATTTCTACTAATGTGTTAGAACTTGGATAAATTGGGGT
CATGGTATGTTTGATTCCACTGGAAGCTGTAAACATTTTCTGAGGCAGAGTTTCTTGTAACTCATTAGTA
TATTCTTGATATTTTGATACTTCTTCTTCAATATCAAAACACTGATTAGTCAGCGATAATAACTGTTTCC
TAAGATGAAGCATCTTTCTTATCCATTCTTCTGACTTATTCAAAAATGCCTCATACTTTTTAACACATTC
ATCTGTAAAGTGCGTCATAGCTTTTGTGGCATGGTAATACAGTTTTTGCTTATCAAATTTGTGGATTTGT
TCTTCATTATAAGCTAATCTACGTTCTGCTTTGTCTTTTTTGAACTGATAGTAAATCTCTGTCATGCAAT
TTAACAGGACTTGTAGTTTTTCTACATTTCTGTCTTTCGGATGAGTGCCTTCTTGATGTGCCCATGCGTC
TGCCAGTGATCCACCTGGAGATAATCTGCTGTCGATATCCTGAAGACTGGTTTCTATTGTTCCCTGAGAA
CTGGAAAGTCTCAACAATTTGGTGTGTATGTCTGAAATTTCACCTAACTCTGCCGCTTCCAGGTTGATCT
TCATCAACTTTTCATATACTTTCACAGTTTTTTCAATGTTTCTGATACAGAAATCCAATGTGATCACAAC
TTCTGTCTTTTTGTGAACAGTTTCATTGTAATCATCTTTAATTAATTCAATCAGCCATCGTATCCCCTTT
CGCATTAATTCCTGATAAAGCAGTAAGGTACTGGCAATTCTGCAGGCATAA
